>Addgene plasmid #121525 | pGAD-Atg17(∆335-417) | depositor full sequence | sequence record 231517 | pGAD-Atg17(∆335-417) sequence 7672 bps
GCTTGCATGCAACTTCTTTTCTTTTTTTTTCTTTTCTCTCTCCCCCGTTGTTGTCTCACCATATCCGCAA
TGACAAAAAAAATGATGGAAGACACTAAAGGAAAAAATTAACGACAAAGACAGCACCAACAGATGTCGTT
GTTCCAGAGCTGATGAGGGGTATCTTCGAACACACGAAACTTTTTCCTTCCTTCATTCACGCACACTACT
CTCTAATGAGCAACGGTATACGGCCTTCCTTCCAGTTACTTGAATTTGAAATAAAAAAAGTTTGCCGCTT
TGCTATCAAGTATAAATAGACCTGCAATTATTAATCTTTTGTTTCCTCGTCATTGTTCTCGTTCCCTTTC
TTCCTTGTTTCTTTTTCTGCACAATATTTCAAGCTATACCAAGCATACAATCAACTCCAAGCTTTGCAAA
GATGGATAAAGCGGAATTAATTCCCGAGCCTCCAAAAAAGAAGAGAAAGGTCGAATTGGGTACCGCCGCC
AATTTTAATCAAAGTGGGAATATTGCTGATAGCTCATTGTCCTTCACTTTCACTAACAGTAGCAACGGTC
CGAACCTCATAACAACTCAAACAAATTCTCAAGCGCTTTCACAACCAATTGCCTCCTCTAACGTTCATGA
TAACTTCATGAATAATGAAATCACGGCTAGTAAAATTGATGATGGTAATAATTCAAAACCACTGTCACCT
GGTTGGACGGACCAAACTGCGTATAACGCGTTTGGAATCACTACAGGGATGTTTAATACCACTACAATGG
ATGATGTATATAACTATCTATTCGATGATGAAGATACCCCACCAAACCCAAAAAAAGAGATCGAATTCCC
CGGGGGATCCATCGATATGAACGAAGCAGATGTTACAAAATTTGTTAATAATGCCAGGAAAACGCTGACC
GATGCTCAACTTTTATGTTCAAGTGCTAATTTAAGGATTGTAGATATTAAGAAAAAATTGTCATCTTGGC
AGTTGAGTATTTCAAAACTCAATTTTCTAATAGTTGGCTTGAGACAGCAAGGAAAGTTTCTTTACACTAT
TTTAAAGGAAGGCATTGGGACAAAGCTAATCCAGAAACAATGGAATCAAGCTGTCTTAGTGGTCTTAGTT
GATGAGATGAAGTACTGGCAATATGAAATCACTTCTAAAGTACAAAGGTTGGATGGTATAGTAAATGAAT
TGAGCATATCAGAAAAAGATGATACCGATCCCTCTAAACTAGGAGATTACATCTCGAGAGACAACGTTAA
CTTATTGAATGACAAACTGAAAGAAGTGCCAGTAATTGAGCGTCAAATTGAAAACATTAAGCTTCAATAC
GAAAATATGGTCAGAAAAGTTAACAAAGAACTGATTGATACCAAGTTGACGGACGTAACTCAAAAATTCC
AAAGTAAATTTGGTATAGATAACCTGATGGAAACAAATGTTGCAGAGCAGTTTAGCAGGGAACTAACGGA
CCTTGAAAAAGATTTAGCAGAGATAATGAATTCATTGACACAGCACTTTGATAAGACATTGCTGTTACAA
GATAAAAAAATTGATAACGATGAACGTGAGGAGCTGTTTAAGGTGGTACAAGGCGACGACAAAGAACTAT
ACAACATTTTCAAAACTCTGCATGAGGTAATTGATGACGTGGACAAAACAATTCTTAACTTGGGTCAATT
TTTGCAGGCAAAAATAAAGGAAAAGACAGAACTACACAGCGAAGTTTCTGAAATAATAAACGATTTCAAT
AGAAATTTGGAATATCTATTAATCTTTAAAGATATTTCCAATCTGATTGATAGCTTCAAAAATTCCTGTA
CACAAGATATTCAAACAACTAAGGAACTTTGTGAATTTTAGGTCGACCTGCAGAGATCTATGAATCGTAG
ATACTGAAAAACCCCGCAAGTTCACTTCAACTGTGCATCGTGCACCATCTCAATTTCTTTCATTTATACA
TCGTTTTGCCTTCTTTTATGTAACTATACTCCTCTAAGTTTCAATCTTGGCCATGTAACCTCTGATCTAT
AGAATTTTTTAAATGACTAGAATTAATGCCCATCTTTTTTTTGGACCTAAATTCTTCATGAAAATATATT
ACGAGGGCTTATTCAGAAGCTTTGGACTTCTTCGCCAGAGGTTTGGTCAAGTCTCCAATCAAGGTTGTCG
GCTTGTCTACCTTGCCAGAAATTTACGAAAAGATGGAAAAGGGTCAAATCGTTGGTAGATACGTTGTTGA
CACTTCTAAATAAGCGAATTTCTTATGATTTATGATTTTTATTATTAAATAAGTTATAAAAAAAATAAGT
GTATACAAATTTTAAAGTGACTCTTAGGTTTTAAAACGAAAATTCTTGTTCTTGAGTAACTCTTTCCTGT
AGGTCAGGTTGCTTTCTCAGGTATAGCATGAGGTCGCTCTTATTGACCACACCTCTACCGGCATGCCCGA
AATTCCCCTACCCTATGAACATATTCCATTTTGTAATTTCGTGTCGTTTCTATTATGAATTTCATTTATA
AAGTTTATGTACAAATATCATAAAAAAAGAGAATCTTTTTAAGCAAGGATTTTCTTAACTTCTTCGGCGA
CAGCATCACCGACTTCGGTGGTACTGTTGGAACCACCTAAATCACCAGTTCTGATACCTGCATCCAAAAC
CTTTTTAACTGCATCTTCAATGGCCTTACCTTCTTCAGGCAAGTTCAATGACAATTTCAACATCATTGCA
GCAGACAAGATAGTGGCGATAGGGTCAACCTTATTCTTTGGCAAATCTGGAGCAGAACCGTGGCATGGTT
CGTACAAACCAAATGCGGTGTTCTTGTCTGGCAAAGAGGCCAAGGACGCAGATGGCAACAAACCCAAGGA
ACCTGGGATAACGGAGGCTTCATCGGAGATGATATCACCAAACATGTTGCTGGTGATTATAATACCATTT
AGGTGGGTTGGGTTCTTAACTAGGATCATGGCGGCAGAATCAATCAATTGATGTTGAACCTTCAATGTAG
GAAATTCGTTCTTGATGGTTTCCTCCACAGTTTTTCTCCATAATCTTGAAGAGGCCAAAACATTAGCTTT
ATCCAAGGACCAAATAGGCAATGGTGGCTCATGTTGTAGGGCCATGAAAGCGGCCATTCTTGTGATTCTT
TGCACTTCTGGAACGGTGTATTGTTCACTATCCCAAGCGACACCATCACCATCGTCTTCCTTTCTCTTAC
CAAAGTAAATACCTCCCACTAATTCTCTGACAACAACGAAGTCAGTACCTTTAGCAAATTGTGGCTTGAT
TGGAGATAAGTCTAAAAGAGAGTCGGATGCAAAGTTACATGGTCTTAAGTTGGCGTACAATTGAAGTTCT
TTACGGATTTTTAGTAAACCTTGTTCAGGTCTAACACTACCTGTACCCCATTTAGGACCACCCACAGCAC
CTAACAAAACGGCATCAACCTTCTTGGAGGCTTCCAGCGCCTCATCTGGAAGTGGGACACCTGTAGCTTC
GAAAGCAGCACCACCAATTAAATGATTTTCGAAATCGAACTTGACATTGGAACGAACATCAGAAATAGCT
TTAAGAACCTTAATGGCTTCGGCTGTGATTTCTTGACCAACGTGGTCACCTGGCAAAACGACGATCTTCT
TAGGGGCAGACATTAGAATGGTATATCCTTGAAATATATATATATATTGCTGAAATGTAAAAGGTAAGAA
AAGTTAGAAAGTAAGACGATTGCTAACCACCTATTGGAAAAAACAATAGGTCCTTAAATAATATTGTCAA
CTTCAAGTATTGTGATGCAAGCATTTAGTCATGAACGCTTCTCTATTCTATATGAAAAGCCGGTTCCGGC
CTCTCACCTTTCCTTTTTCTCCCAATTTTTCAGTTGAAAAAGGTATATGCGTCAGGCGACCTCTGAAATT
AACAAAAAATTTCCAGTCATCGAATTTGATTCTGTGCGATAGCGCCCCTGTGTGTTCTCGTTATGTTGAG
GAAAAAAATAATGGTTGCTAAGAGATTCGAACTCTTGCATCTTACGATACCTGAGTATTCCCACAGTTGG
GGATCTCGACTCTAGCTAGAGGATCAATTCGTAATCATGGTCATAGCTGTTTCCTGTGTGAAATTGTTAT
CCGCTCACAATTCCACACAACATACGAGCCGGAAGCATAAAGTGTAAAGCCTGGGGTGCCTAATGAGTGA
GGTAACTCACATTAATTGCGTTGCGCTCACTGCCCGCTTTCCAGTCGGGAAACCTGTCGTGCCAGCTGGA
TTAATGAATCGGCCAACGCGCGGGGAGAGGCGGTTTGCGTATTGGGCGCTCTTCCGCTTCCTCGCTCACT
GACTCGCTGCGCTCGGTCGTTCGGCTGCGGCGAGCGGTATCAGCTCACTCAAAGGCGGTAATACGGTTAT
CCACAGAATCAGGGGATAACGCAGGAAAGAACATGTGAGCAAAAGGCCAGCAAAAGGCCAGGAACCGTAA
AAAGGCCGCGTTGCTGGCGTTTTTCCATAGGCTCCGCCCCCCTGACGAGCATCACAAAAATCGACGCTCA
AGTCAGAGGTGGCGAAACCCGACAGGACTATAAAGATACCAGGCGTTTCCCCCTGGAAGCTCCCTCGTGC
GCTCTCCTGTTCCGACCCTGCCGCTTACCGGATACCTGTCCGCCTTTCTCCCTTCGGGAAGCGTGGCGCT
TTCTCATAGCTCACGCTGTAGGTATCTCAGTTCGGTGTAGGTCGTTCGCTCCAAGCTGGGCTGTGTGCAC
GAACCCCCCGTTCAGCCCGACCGCTGCGCCTTATCCGGTAACTATCGTCTTGAGTCCAACCCGGTAAGAC
ACGACTTATCGCCACTGGCAGCAGCCACTGGTAACAGGATTAGCAGAGCGAGGTATGTAGGCGGTGCTAC
AGAGTTCTTGAAGTGGTGGCCTAACTACGGCTACACTAGAAGGACAGTATTTGGTATCTGCGCTCTGCTG
AAGCCAGTTACCTTCGGAAAAAGAGTTGGTAGCTCTTGATCCGGCAAACAAACCACCGCTGGTAGCGGTG
GTTTTTTTGTTTGCAAGCAGCAGATTACGCGCAGAAAAAAAGGATCTCAAGAAGATCCTTTGATCTTTTC
TACGGGGTCTGACGCTCAGTGGAACGAAAACTCACGTTAAGGGATTTTGGTCATGAGATTATCAAAAAGG
ATCTTCACCTAGATCCTTTTAAATTAAAAATGAAGTTTTAAATCAATCTAAAGTATATATGAGTAAACTT
GGTCTGACAGTTACCAATGCTTAATCAGTGAGGCACCTATCTCAGCGATCTGTCTATTTCGTTCATCCAT
AGTTGCCTGACTCCCCGTCGTGTAGATAACTACGATACGGGAGGGCTTACCATCTGGCCCCAGTGCTGCA
ATGATACCGCGAGACCCACGCTCACCGGCTCCAGATTTATCAGCAATAAACCAGCCAGCCGGAAGGGCCG
AGCGCAGAAGTGGTCCTGCAACTTTATCCGCCTCCATCCAGTCTATTAATTGTTGCCGGGAAGCTAGAGT
AAGTAGTTCGCCAGTTAATAGTTTGCGCAACGTTGTTGCCATTGCTACAGGCATCGTGGTGTCACGCTCG
TCGTTTGGTATGGCTTCATTCAGCTCCGGTTCCCAACGATCAAGGCGAGTTACATGATCCCCCATGTTGT
GCAAAAAAGCGGTTAGCTCCTTCGGTCCTCCGATCGTTGTCAGAAGTAAGTTGGCCGCAGTGTTATCACT
CATGGTTATGGCAGCACTGCATAATTCTCTTACTGTCATGCCATCCGTAAGATGCTTTTCTGTGACTGGT
GAGTACTCAACCAAGTCATTCTGAGAATAGTGTATGCGGCGACCGAGTTGCTCTTGCCCGGCGTCAATAC
GGGATAATACCGCGCCACATAGCAGAACTTTAAAAGTGCTCATCATTGGAAAACGTTCTTCGGGGCGAAA
ACTCTCAAGGATCTTACCGCTGTTGAGATCCAGTTCGATGTAACCCACTCGTGCACCCAACTGATCTTCA
GCATCTTTTACTTTCACCAGCGTTTCTGGGTGAGCAAAAACAGGAAGGCAAAATGCCGCAAAAAAGGGAA
TAAGGGCGACACGGAAATGTTGAATACTCATACTCTTCCTTTTTCAATATTATTGAAGCATTTATCAGGG
TTATTGTCTCATGAGCGGATACATATTTGAATGTATTTAGAAAAATAAACAAATAGGGGTTCCGCGCACA
TTTCCCCGAAAAGTGCCACCTGACGTCTAAGAAACCATTATTATCATGACATTAACCTATAAAAATAGGC
GTATCACGAGGCCCTTTCGTCTCGCGCGTTTCGGTGATGACGGTGAAAACCTCTGACACATGCAGCTCCC
GGAGACGGTCACAGCTTGTCTGTAAGCGGATGCCGGGAGCAGACAAGCCCGTCAGGGCGCGTCAGCGGGT
GTTGGCGGGTGTCGGGGCTGGCTTAACTATGCGGCATCAGAGCAGATTGTACTGAGAGTGCACCATAACG
CATTTAAGCATAAACACGCACTATGCCGTTCTTCTCATGTATATATATATACAGGCAACACGCAGATATA
GGTGCGACGTGAACAGTGAGCTGTATGTGCGCAGCTCGCGTTGCATTTTCGGAAGCGCTCGTTTTCGGAA
ACGCTTTGAAGTTCCTATTCCGAAGTTCCTATTCTCTAGCTAGAAAGTATAGGAACTTCAGAGCGCTTTT
GAAAACCAAAAGCGCTCTGAAGACGCACTTTCAAAAAACCAAAAACGCACCGGACTGTAACGAGCTACTA
AAATATTGCGAATACCGCTTCCACAAACATTGCTCAAAAGTATCTCTTTGCTATATATCTCTGTGCTATA
TCCCTATATAACCTACCCATCCACCTTTCGCTCCTTGAACTTGCATCTAAACTCGACCTCTACATTTTTT
ATGTTTATCTCTAGTATTACTCTTTAGACAAAAAAATTGTAGTAAGAACTATTCATAGAGTGAATCGAAA
ACAATACGAAAATGTAAACATTTCCTATACGTAGTATATAGAGACAAAATAGAAGAAACCGTTCATAATT
TTCTGACCAATGAAGAATCATCAACGCTATCACTTTCTGTTCACAAAGTATGCGCAATCCACATCGGTAT
AGAATATAATCGGGGATGCCTTTATCTTGAAAAAATGCACCCGCAGCTTCGCTAGTAATCAGTAAACGCG
GGAAGTGGAGTCAGGCTTTTTTTATGGAAGAGAAAATAGACACCAAAGTAGCCTTCTTCTAACCTTAACG
GACCTACAGTGCAAAAAGTTATCAAGAGACTGCATTATAGAGCGCACAAAGGAGAAAAAAAGTAATCTAA
GATGCTTTGTTAGAAAAATAGCGCTCTCGGGATGCATTTTTGTAGAACAAAAAAGAAGTATAGATTCTTT
GTTGGTAAAATAGCGCTCTCGCGTTGCATTTCTGTTCTGTAAAAATGCAGCTCAGATTCTTTGTTTGAAA
AATTAGCGCTCTCGCGTTGCATTTTTGTTTTACAAAAATGAAGCACAGATTCTTCGTTGGTAAAATAGCG
CTTTCGCGTTGCATTTCTGTTCTGTAAAAATGCAGCTCAGATTCTTTGTTTGAAAAATTAGCGCTCTCGC
GTTGCATTTTTGTTCTACAAAATGAAGCACAGATGCTTCGTT
Features (pLannotate 1.2.2; 18 found; start..end, strand, type, name):
      5..406     +  promoter       ADH1 promoter: S. cerevisiae ADH1; promoter for alcohol dehydrogenase 1
    452..471     +  CDS            SV40 NLS (fragment): nuclear localization signal of SV40 (simian virus 40) large T antigen
    488..829     +  CDS            GAL4 activation domain: activation domain of the GAL4 transcriptional activator; Saccharomyces cerevisiae GAL4 (truncated)
    857..1858    +  CDS            ATG17 (fragment): ATG17_YEAST - Also known as APG17. Experimental evidence at protein level: Swiss-Prot protein existence level 1. Autophagy-specific protein that functions with ATG13, ATG29, and CIS1/ATG31 in response to autophagy-inducing signals as a scaffold to recruit other ATG proteins to organize pre-autophagosomal structure (PAS) formation. Modulates the timing and magnitude of the autophagy response, such as the size of the sequestering vesicles, through interacting with and regulating ATG1 kinase activity. Plays particularly a role in pexophagy and nucleophagy. With ATG13, is required for ATG1 activat
   2116..2250    +  CDS            ADH1 (fragment): ADH1_YEAST - Also known as ADC1. Experimental evidence at protein level: Swiss-Prot protein existence level 1. This isozyme preferentially catalyzes the conversion of primary unbranched alcohols to their corresponding aldehydes. Also shows activity toward secondary alcohols. From Saccharomyces cerevisiae (strain ATCC 204508 / S288c) (Baker's yeast).
   2254..2441    +  terminator     ADH1 terminator: S. cerevisiae ADH1; transcription terminator for the S. cerevisiae alcohol dehydrogenase 1 (ADH1) gene
   2559..3653    -  CDS            LEU2: 3-isopropylmalate dehydrogenase, required for leucine biosynthesis; S. cerevisiae LEU2; yeast auxotrophic marker
   3654..4058    -  promoter       LEU2 promoter: S. cerevisiae LEU2
   4124..4140    -  protein_bind   lac operator: The lac repressor binds to the lac operator to inhibit transcription in E. coli. This inhibition can be relieved by adding lactose or isopropyl-β-D-thiogalactopyranoside (IPTG). lac repressor encoded by lacI
   4148..4178    -  promoter       lac promoter: promoter for the E. coli lac operon
   4193..4214    -  protein_bind   CAP binding site: CAP binding activates transcription in the presence of cAMP. E. coli catabolite activator protein
   4227..4319    -  CDS            lacI (fragment): lac repressor; lacI; The lac repressor binds to the lac operator to inhibit transcription in E. coli. This inhibition can be relieved by adding lactose or isopropyl-β-D-thiogalactopyranoside (IPTG).
   4502..5090    -  rep_origin     ori: high-copy-number ColE1/pMB1/pBR322/pUC origin of replication
   5261..6121    -  CDS            AmpR: β-lactamase; bla; confers resistance to ampicillin, carbenicillin, and related antibiotics
   6122..6226    -  promoter       AmpR promoter: bla
   6321..6356    +  CDS            rop (fragment): Rop protein, which maintains plasmids at low copy number; rop
   6458..6507    +  misc_feature   bom (fragment): basis of mobility region from pBR322
   6508..7672    +  rep_origin     2μ ori: yeast 2μ plasmid origin of replication
