>Addgene plasmid #121525 | pGAD-Atg17(∆335-417) | addgene full sequence | sequence record 237452 | Addgene NGS Result
TGCTTCGTTGCTTGCATGCAACTTCTTTTCTTTTTTTTTCTTTTCTCTCTCCCCCGTTGTTGTCTCACCA
TATCCGCAATGACAAAAAAATGATGGAAGACACTAAAGGAAAAAATTAACGACAAAGACAGCACCAACAG
ATGTCGTTGTTCCAGAGCTGATGAGGGGTATCTCGAAGCACACGAAACTTTTTCCTTCCTTCATTCACGC
ACACTACTCTCTAATGAGCAACGGTATACGGCCTTCCTTCCAGTTACTTGAATTTGAAATAAAAAAAAGT
TTGCTGTCTTGCTATCAAGTATAAATAGACCTGCAATTATTAATCTTTTGTTTCCTCGTCATTGTTCTCG
TTCCCTTTCTTCCTTGTTTCTTTTTCTGCACAATATTTCAAGCTATACCAAGCATACAATCAACTCCAAG
CTTTGCAAAGATGGATAAAGCGGAATTAATTCCCGAGCCTCCAAAAAAGAAGAGAAAGGTCGAATTGGGT
ACCGCCGCCAATTTTAATCAAAGTGGGAATATTGCTGATAGCTCATTGTCCTTCACTTTCACTAACAGTA
GCAACGGTCCGAACCTCATAACAACTCAAACAAATTCTCAAGCGCTTTCACAACCAATTGCCTCCTCTAA
CGTTCATGATAACTTCATGAATAATGAAATCACGGCTAGTAAAATTGATGATGGTAATAATTCAAAACCA
CTGTCACCTGGTTGGACGGACCAAACTGCGTATAACGCGTTTGGAATCACTACAGGGATGTTTAATACCA
CTACAATGGATGATGTATATAACTATCTATTCGATGATGAAGATACCCCACCAAACCCAAAAAAAGAGAT
CGAATTCCCCGGGGGATCCATCGATAACGAAGCAGATGTTACAAAATTTGTTAATAATGCCAGGAAAACG
CTGACCGATGCTCAACTTTTATGTTCAAGTGCTAATTTAAGGATTGTAGATATTAAGAAAAAATTGTCAT
CTTGGCAGTTGAGTATTTCAAAACTCAATTTTCTAATAGTTGGCTTGAGACAGCAAGGAAAGTTTCTTTA
CACTATTTTAAAGGAAGGCATTGGGACAAAGCTAATCCAGAAACAATGGAATCAAGCTGTCTTAGTGGTC
TTAGTTGATGAGATGAAGTACTGGCAATATGAAATCACTTCTAAAGTACAAAGGTTGGATGGTATAGTAA
ATGAATTGAGCATATCAGAAAAAGATGATACCGATCCCTCTAAACTAGGAGATTACATCTCGAGAGACAA
CGTTAACTTATTGAATGACAAACTGAAAGAAGTGCCAGTAATTGAGCGTCAAATTGAAAACATTAAGCTT
CAATACGAAAATATGGTCAGAAAAGTTAACAAAGAACTGATTGATACCAAGTTGACGGACGTAACTCAAA
AATTCCAAAGTAAATTTGGTATAGATAACCTGATGGAAACAAATGTTGCAGAGCAGTTTAGCAGGGAACT
AACGGACCTTGAAAAAGATTTAGCAGAGATAATGAATTCATTGACACAGCACTTTGATAAGACATTGCTG
TTACAAGATAAAAAAATTGATAACGATGAACGTGAGGAGCTGTTTAAGGTGGTACAAGGCGACGACAAAG
AACTATACAACATTTTCAAAACTCTGCATGAGGTAATTGATGACGTGGACAAAACAATTCTTAACTTGGG
TCAATTTTTGCAGGCAAAAATAAAGGAAAAGACAGAACTACACAGCGAAGTTTCTGAAATAATAAACGAT
TTCAATAGAAATTTGGAATATCTATTAATCTTTAAAGATATTTCCAATCTGATTGATAGCTTCAAAAATT
CCTGTACACAAGATATTCAAACAACTAAAGATCTATGAATCGTAGATACTGAAAAACCCCGCAAGTTCAC
TTCAACTGTGCATCGTGCACCATCTCAATTTCTTTCATTTATACATCGTTTTGCCTTCTTTTATGTAACT
ATACTCCTCTAAGTTTCAATCTTGGCCATGTAACCTCTGATCTATAGAATTTTTTAAATGACTAGAATTA
ATGCCCATCTTTTTTTTGGACCTAAATTCTTCATGAAAATATATTACGAGGGCTTATTCAGAAGCTTTGG
ACTTCTTCGCCAGAGGTTTGGTCAAGTCTCCAATCAAGGTTGTCGGCTTGTCTACCTTGCCAGAAATTTA
CGAAAAGATGGAAAAGGGTCAAATCGTTGGTAGATACGTTGTTGACACTTCTAAATAAGCGAATTTCTTA
TGATTTATGATTTTTATTATTAAATAAGTTATAAAAAAAATAAGTGTATACAAATTTTAAAGTGACTCTT
AGGTTTTAAAACGAAAATTCTTATTCTTGAGTAACTCTTTCCTGTAGGTCAGGTTGCTTTCTCAGGTATA
GCATGAGGTCGCTCTTATTGACCACACCTCTACCGGCATGCCGGTCGAAATTCCCCTACCCTATGAACAT
ATTCCATTTTGTAATTTCGTGTCGTTTCTATTATGAATTTCATTTATAAAGTTTATGTACAAATATCATA
AAAAAAGAGAATCTTTTTAAGCAAGGATTTTCTTAACCTCTTCGGCGACAGCATCACCGACTTCGGTGGT
ACTGTTGGAACCACCTAAATCACCAGTTCTGATACCTGCATCCAAAACCTTTTTAACTGCATCTTCAATG
GCCTTACCTTCTTCAGGCAAGTTCAATGACAATTTCAACATCATTGCAGCAGACAAGATAGTGGCGATAG
GGTTGACCTTATTCTTTGGCAAATCTGGAGCAGAACCGTGGCATGGTTCGTACAAACCAAATGCGGTGTT
CTTGTCTGGCAAAGAGGCCAAGGACGCAGATGGCAACAAACCCAAGGAACCTGGGATAACGGAGGCTTCA
TCGGAGACGATATCACCAAACATGTTGCTGGTGATTATAATACCATTTAGGTGGGTTGGGTTCCTAACTA
GGATCATGGCGGCAGAATCAATCAATTGATGTTGAACCTTCAATGTAGGAAATTCGTTCTTGATGGTTTC
CTCCACAGTTTTTCTCCATAATCTTGAAGAGGCCAAAACATTAGCTTTATCCAAGGACCAAATAGGCAAT
GGTGGCTCATGTTGTAGGGCCATGAAAGCGGCCATTCTTGTGATTCTTTGCACTTCTGGAACGGTGTATT
GTTCACTATCCCAAGCGACACCATCACCATCGTCTTCCTTTCTCTTACCAAAGTAAATACCTCCCACTAA
TTCTCTGACAACAACGAAGTCAGTACCTTTAGCAAATTGTGGCTTGATTGGAGATAAGTCTAAAAGAGAG
TCGGATGCAAAGTTACATGGTCTTAAGTTGGCGTACAATTGAAGTTCTTTACGGATTTTTAGTAAACCTT
GTTCAGGTCTAACACTACCTGTACCCCATTTAGGACCACCCACAGCACCTAACAAAACGGCATCAGCCTT
CTTGGAGGCTTCCAGCGCCTCATCTGGAAGTGGGACACCTGTAGCTTCGATAGCAGCACCACCAATTAAA
TGATTTTCGAAATCGAACTTGACATTGGAACGAACATCAGAAATAGCTTTAAGAACCTTAATGGCTTCGG
CTGTGATTTCTTGACCAACGTGGTCACCTGGCAAAACGACGATCTTCTTAGGGGCAGACATTAGAATGGT
ATATCCTTGAAATATATATATATATTGCTGAAATGTAAAAGGTAAGAAAAGTTAGAAAGTAAGACGATTG
CTAACCACCTATTGGAAAAAACAATAGGTCCTTAAATAATATTGTCAACTTCAAGTATTGTGATGCAAGC
ATTTAGTCATGAACGCTTCTCTATTCTATATGAAAAGCCGGTTCCGGCGCTCTCACCTTTCCTTTTTCTC
CCAATTTTTCAGTTGAAAAAGGTATATGCGTCAGGCGACCTCTGAAATTAACAAAAAATTTCCAGTCATC
GAATTTGATTCTGTGCGATAGCGCCCCTGTGTGTTCTCGTTATGTTGAGGAAAAAAATAATGGTTGCTAA
GAGATTCGAACTCTTGCATCTTACGATACCTGAGTATTCCCACAGTTGGGGGATCTCGACTCTAGCTAGA
GGATCAATTCGTAATCATGTCATAGCTGTTTCCTGTGTGAAATTGTTATCCGCTCACAATTCCACACAAC
ATACGAGCCGGAAGCATAAAGTGTAAAGCCTGGGGTGCCTAATGAGTGAGCTAACTCACATTAATTGCGT
TGCGCTCACTGCCCGCTTTCCAGTCGGGAAACCTGTCGTGCCAGCTGCATTAATGAATCGGCCAACGCGC
GGGGAGAGGCGGTTTGCGTATTGGGCGCTCTTCCGCTTCCTCGCTCACTGACTCGCTGCGCTCGGTCGTT
CGGCTGCGGCGAGCGGTATCAGCTCACTCAAAGGCGGTAATACGGTTATCCACAGAATCAGGGGATAACG
CAGGAAAGAACATGTGAGCAAAAGGCCAGCAAAAGGCCAGGAACCGTAAAAAGGCCGCGTTGCTGGCGTT
TTTCCATAGGCTCCGCCCCCCTGACGAGCATCACAAAAATCGACGCTCAAGTCAGAGGTGGCGAAACCCG
ACAGGACTATAAAGATACCAGGCGTTTCCCCCTGGAAGCTCCCTCGTGCGCTCTCCTGTTCCGACCCTGC
CGCTTACCGGATACCTGTCCGCCTTTCTCCCTTCGGGAAGCGTGGCGCTTTCTCATAGCTCACGCTGTAG
GTATCTCAGTTCGGTGTAGGTCGTTCGCTCCAAGCTGGGCTGTGTGCACGAACCCCCCGTTCAGCCCGAC
CGCTGCGCCTTATCCGGTAACTATCGTCTTGAGTCCAACCCGGTAAGACACGACTTATCGCCACTGGCAG
CAGCCACTGGTAACAGGATTAGCAGAGCGAGGTATGTAGGCGGTGCTACAGAGTTCTTGAAGTGGTGGCC
TAACTACGGCTACACTAGAAGAACAGTATTTGGTATCTGCGCTCTGCTGAAGCCAGTTACCTTCGGAAAA
AGAGTTGGTAGCTCTTGATCCGGCAAACAAACCACCGCTGGTAGCGGTGGTTTTTTTGTTTGCAAGCAGC
AGATTACGCGCAGAAAAAAAGGATCTCAAGAAGATCCTTTGATCTTTTCTACGGGGTCTGACGCTCAGTG
GAACGAAAACTCACGTTAAGGGATTTTGGTCATGAGATTATCAAAAAGGATCTTCACCTAGATCCTTTTA
AATTAAAAATGAAGTTTTAAATCAATCTAAAGTATATATGAGTAAACTTGGTCTGACAGTTACCAATGCT
TAATCAGTGAGGCACCTATCTCAGCGATCTGTCTATTTCGTTCATCCATAGTTGCCTGACTCCCCGTCGT
GTAGATAACTACGATACGGGAGGGCTTACCATCTGGCCCCAGTGCTGCAATGATACCGCGAGACCCACGC
TCACCGGCTCCAGATTTATCAGCAATAAACCAGCCAGCCGGAAGGGCCGAGCGCAGAAGTGGTCCTGCAA
CTTTATCCGCCTCCATCCAGTCTATTAATTGTTGCCGGGAAGCTAGAGTAAGTAGTTCGCCAGTTAATAG
TTTGCGCAACGTTGTTGCCATTGCTACAGGCATCGTGGTGTCACGCTCGTCGTTTGGTATGGCTTCATTC
AGCTCCGGTTCCCAACGATCAAGGCGAGTTACATGATCCCCCATGTTGTGCAAAAAAGCGGTTAGCTCCT
TCGGTCCTCCGATCGTTGTCAGAAGTAAGTTGGCCGCAGTGTTATCACTCATGGTTATGGCAGCACTGCA
TAATTCTCTTACTGTCATGCCATCCGTAAGATGCTTTTCTGTGACTGGTGAGTACTCAACCAAGTCATTC
TGAGAATAGTGTATGCGGCGACCGAGTTGCTCTTGCCCGGCGTCAATACGGGATAATACCGCGCCACATA
GCAGAACTTTAAAAGTGCTCATCATTGGAAAACGTTCTTCGGGGCGAAAACTCTCAAGGATCTTACCGCT
GTTGAGATCCAGTTCGATGTAACCCACTCGTGCACCCAACTGATCTTCAGCATCTTTTACTTTCACCAGC
GTTTCTGGGTGAGCAAAAACAGGAAGGCAAAATGCCGCAAAAAAGGGAATAAGGGCGACACGGAAATGTT
GAATACTCATACTCTTCCTTTTTCAATATTATTGAAGCATTTATCAGGGTTATTGTCTCATGAGCGGATA
CATATTTGAATGTATTTAGAAAAATAAACAAATAGGGGTTCCGCGCACATTTCCCCGAAAAGTGCCACCT
GACGTCTAAGAAACCATTATTATCATGACATTAACCTATAAAAATAGGCGTATCACGAGGCCCTTTCGTC
TCGCGCGTTTCGGTGATGACGGTGAAAACCTCTGACACATGCAGCTCCCGGAGACGGTCACAGCTTGTCT
GTAAGCGGATGCCGGGAGCAGACAAGCCCGTCAGGGCGCGTCAGCGGGTGTTGGCGGGTGTCGGGGCTGG
CTTAACTATGCGGCATCAGAGCAGATTGTACTGAGAGTGCACCATAACGCATTTAAGCATAAACACGCAC
TATGCCGTTCTTCTCATGTATATATATATACAGGCAACACGCAGATATAGGTGCGACGTGAACAGTGAGC
TGTATGTGCGCAGCTCGCGTTGCATTTTCGGAAGCGCTCGTTTTCGGAAACGCTTTGAAGTTCCTATTCC
GAAGTTCCTATTCTCTAGCTAGAAAGTATAGGAACTTCAGAGCGCTTTTGAAAACCAAAAGCGCTCTGAA
GACGCACTTTCAAAAAACCAAAAACGCACCGGACTGTAACGAGCTACTAAAATATTGCGAATACCGCTTC
CACAAACATTGCTCAAAAGTATCTCTTTGCTATATATCTCTGTGCTATATCCCTATATAACCTACCCATC
CACCTTTCGCTCCTTGAACTTGCATCTAAACTCGACCTCTACATTTTTTATGTTTATCTCTAGTATTACT
CTTTAGACAAAAAAATTGTAGTAAGAACTATTCATAGAGTGAATCGAAAACAATACGAAAATGTAAACAT
TTCCTATACGTAGTATATAGAGACAAAATAGAAGAAACCGTTCATAATTTTCTGACCAATGAAGAATCAT
CAACGCTATCACTTTCTGTTCACAAAGTATGCGCAATCCACATCGGTATAGAATATAATCGGGGATGCCT
TTATCTTGAAAAAATGCACCCGCAGCTTCGCTAGTAATCAGTAAACGCGGGAAGTGGAGTCAGGCTTTTT
TTATGGAAGAGAAAATAGACACCAAAGTAGCCTTCTTCTAACCTTAACGGACCTACAGTGCAAAAAGTTA
TCAAGAGACTGCATTATAGAGCGCACAAAGGAGAAAAAAAGTAATCTAAGATGCTTTGTTAGAAAAATAG
CGCTCTCGGGATGCATTTTTGTAGAACAAAAAAGAAGTATAGATTCTTTGTTGGTAAAATAGCGCTCTCG
CGTTGCATTTCTGTTCTGTAAAAATGCAGCTCAGATTCTTTGTTTGAAAAATTAGCGCTCTCGCGTTGCA
TTTTTGTTTTACAAAAATGAAGCACAGATTCTTCGTTGGTAAAATAGCGCTTTCGCGTTGCATTTCTGTT
CTGTAAAAATGCAGCTCAGATTCTTTGTTTGAAAAATTAGCGCTCTCGCGTTGCATTTTTGTTCTACAAA
ATGAAGCACAGA
Features (pLannotate 1.2.2; 18 found; start..end, strand, type, name):
     19..415     +  promoter       ADH1 promoter: S. cerevisiae ADH1; promoter for alcohol dehydrogenase 1
    461..480     +  CDS            SV40 NLS (fragment): nuclear localization signal of SV40 (simian virus 40) large T antigen
    497..838     +  CDS            GAL4 activation domain: activation domain of the GAL4 transcriptional activator; Saccharomyces cerevisiae GAL4 (truncated)
    866..1855    +  CDS            ATG17 (fragment): ATG17_YEAST - Also known as APG17. Experimental evidence at protein level: Swiss-Prot protein existence level 1. Autophagy-specific protein that functions with ATG13, ATG29, and CIS1/ATG31 in response to autophagy-inducing signals as a scaffold to recruit other ATG proteins to organize pre-autophagosomal structure (PAS) formation. Modulates the timing and magnitude of the autophagy response, such as the size of the sequestering vesicles, through interacting with and regulating ATG1 kinase activity. Plays particularly a role in pexophagy and nucleophagy. With ATG13, is required for ATG1 activat
   2091..2225    +  CDS            ADH1 (fragment): ADH1_YEAST - Also known as ADC1. Experimental evidence at protein level: Swiss-Prot protein existence level 1. This isozyme preferentially catalyzes the conversion of primary unbranched alcohols to their corresponding aldehydes. Also shows activity toward secondary alcohols. From Saccharomyces cerevisiae (strain ATCC 204508 / S288c) (Baker's yeast).
   2229..2416    +  terminator     ADH1 terminator: S. cerevisiae ADH1; transcription terminator for the S. cerevisiae alcohol dehydrogenase 1 (ADH1) gene
   2537..3631    -  CDS            LEU2: 3-isopropylmalate dehydrogenase, required for leucine biosynthesis; S. cerevisiae LEU2; yeast auxotrophic marker
   3632..4037    -  promoter       LEU2 promoter: S. cerevisiae LEU2
   4103..4119    -  protein_bind   lac operator: The lac repressor binds to the lac operator to inhibit transcription in E. coli. This inhibition can be relieved by adding lactose or isopropyl-β-D-thiogalactopyranoside (IPTG). lac repressor encoded by lacI
   4127..4157    -  promoter       lac promoter: promoter for the E. coli lac operon
   4172..4193    -  protein_bind   CAP binding site: CAP binding activates transcription in the presence of cAMP. E. coli catabolite activator protein
   4206..4298    -  CDS            lacI (fragment): lac repressor; lacI; The lac repressor binds to the lac operator to inhibit transcription in E. coli. This inhibition can be relieved by adding lactose or isopropyl-β-D-thiogalactopyranoside (IPTG).
   4481..5069    -  rep_origin     ori: high-copy-number ColE1/pMB1/pBR322/pUC origin of replication
   5240..6100    -  CDS            AmpR: β-lactamase; bla; confers resistance to ampicillin, carbenicillin, and related antibiotics
   6101..6205    -  promoter       AmpR promoter: bla
   6300..6335    +  CDS            rop (fragment): Rop protein, which maintains plasmids at low copy number; rop
   6437..6486    +  misc_feature   bom (fragment): basis of mobility region from pBR322
   6487..9       +  rep_origin     2μ ori (across the origin): yeast 2μ plasmid origin of replication
