[The description below was written by a language model from this plasmid's Addgene catalogue record and pLannotate feature annotations shown in this document.]
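Description:
pGAD-Atg17(∆335-417) is a yeast two-hybrid "prey" plasmid built on the pGAD-c1 backbone, an E. coli/S. cerevisiae shuttle vector. In bacteria it replicates from a high-copy ColE1/pUC-type origin and is selected with ampicillin through the β-lactamase gene. In yeast it is maintained episomally by the 2μ origin and selected by leucine prototrophy conferred by LEU2 under its own promoter. Remnants of a lac promoter/operator region, lacI, rop and the pBR322 bom site are also annotated; these are leftovers of backbone construction, not functional parts of the design.

The expression cassette is driven by the S. cerevisiae ADH1 promoter and closed by the ADH1 terminator, preceded by a short residual fragment of the ADH1 coding region. It encodes an SV40 large T antigen nuclear localization signal followed by the GAL4 transcriptional activation domain, with a C-terminally truncated budding yeast ATG17 placed downstream as the fusion partner. ATG17 is an autophagy scaffold protein that works with Atg13, Atg29 and Atg31 to organize the pre-autophagosomal structure and regulate Atg1 kinase. The construct is nominally deleted for residues 335–417, but the depositor notes that the coding region actually ends at residue 331 and carries a D330E substitution, which is considered functionally unimportant. This matches the ATG17 fragment being slightly shorter in the repository's sequencing result (7,642 nt) than in the depositor's sequence (7,672 nt); the two records otherwise carry the same features.

When co-expressed with a GAL4 DNA-binding-domain bait, an interaction reconstitutes a transcriptional activator that switches on reporter genes, so this truncation can be used to map which regions of Atg17 are needed for binding its partners.
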