Addgene plasmid #121525: pGAD-Atg17(∆335-417)
Purpose: For Yeast-two-hybrid analysis
Depositing lab: Daniel Klionsky. Depositing organization: University of Michigan. Publication: The Atg17-Atg31-Atg29 Complex Coordinates with Atg11 to Recruit the Vam7 SNARE and Mediate Autophagosome-Vacuole Fusion. Liu X, Mao K, Yu AYH, Omairi-Nasser A, Austin J 2nd, Glick BS, Yip CK, Klionsky DJ. Curr Biol. 2016 Jan 25;26(2):150-160. doi: 10.1016/j.cub.2015.11.054. Epub 2016 Jan 7. PubMed 26774783.
Backbone
  Vector backbone: pGAD-c1
  Vector type: Yeast Expression
  Selectable markers: LEU2
Growth in bacteria
  Bacterial resistance: Ampicillin, 100 μg/mL
  Growth temperature: 37°C
  Growth strain: DH5alpha
  Copy number: Unknown
Gene/Insert
  Gene/Insert name: ATG17
  Species: S. cerevisiae (budding yeast)
  Mutation: deleted amino acids 335-417*
Terms and licenses: Academic/Nonprofit Terms; Industry Terms: Not Available to Industry
Depositor comments: *Please note, the 3' end terminates at amino acid 331, with a D330E substitution rather than terminating at amino acid 334 and this is not of functional concern.
How to cite: pGAD-Atg17(∆335-417) was a gift from Daniel Klionsky (Addgene plasmid # 121525 ; http://n2t.net/addgene:121525 ; RRID:Addgene_121525)
